>Addgene plasmid #116740 | pHAGE-FGFR1 | addgene full sequence | sequence record 241263 | Addgene NGS Result
TGGAAGGGCTAATTCACTCCCAAAGAAGACAAGATATCCTTGATCTGTGGATCTACCACACACAAGGCTA
CTTCCCTGATTAGCAGAACTACACACCAGGGCCAGGGGTCAGATATCCACTGACCTTTGGATGGTGCTAC
AAGCTAGTACCAGTTGAGCCAGATAAGGTAGAAGAGGCCAATAAAGGAGAGAACACCAGCTTGTTACACC
CTGTGAGCCTGCATGGGATGGATGACCCGGAGAGAGAAGTGTTAGAGTGGAGGTTTGACAGCCGCCTAGC
ATTTCATCACGTGGCCCGAGAGCTGCATCCGGAGTACTTCAAGAACTGCTGATATCGAGCTTGCTACAAG
GGACTTTCCGCTGGGGACTTTCCAGGGAGGCGTGGCCTGGGCGGGACTGGGGAGTGGCGAGCCCTCAGAT
CCTGCATATAAGCAGCTGCTTTTTGCCTGTACTGGGTCTCTCTGGTTAGACCAGATCTGAGCCTGGGAGC
TCTCTGGCTAACTAGGGAACCCACTGCTTAAGCCTCAATAAAGCTTGCCTTGAGTGCTTCAAGTAGTGTG
TGCCCGTCTGTTGTGTGACTCTGGTAACTAGAGATCCCTCAGACCCTTTTAGTCAGTGTGGAAAATCTCT
AGCAGTGGCGCCCGAACAGGGACTTGAAAGCGAAAGGGAAACCAGAGGAGCTCTCTCGACGCAGGACTCG
GCTTGCTGAAGCGCGCACGGCAAGAGGCGAGGGGCGGCGACTGGTGAGTACGCCAAAAATTTTGACTAGC
GGAGGCTAGAAGGAGAGAGATGGGTGCGAGAGCGTCAGTATTAAGCGGGGGAGAATTAGATCGCGATGGG
AAAAAATTCGGTTAAGGCCAGGGGGAAAGAAAAAATATAAATTAAAACATATAGTATGGGCAAGCAGGGA
GCTAGAACGATTCGCAGTTAATCCTGGCCTGTTAGAAACATCAGAAGGCTGTAGACAAATACTGGGACAG
CTACAACCATCCCTTCAGACAGGATCAGAAGAACTTAGATCATTATATAATACAGTAGCAACCCTCTATT
GTGTGCATCAAAGGATAGAGATAAAAGACACCAAGGAAGCTTTAGACAAGATAGAGGAAGAGCAAAACAA
AAGTAAGACCACCGCACAGCAAGCGGCCGGCCGCTGATCTTCAGACCTGGAGGAGGAGATATGAGGGACA
ATTGGAGAAGTGAATTATATAAATATAAAGTAGTAAAAATTGAACCATTAGGAGTAGCACCCACCAAGGC
AAAGAGAAGAGTGGTGCAGAGAGAAAAAAGAGCAGTGGGAATAGGAGCTTTGTTCCTTGGGTTCTTGGGA
GCAGCAGGAAGCACTATGGGCGCAGCGTCAATGACGCTGACGGTACAGGCCAGACAATTATTGTCTGGTA
TAGTGCAGCAGCAGAACAATTTGCTGAGGGCTATTGAGGCGCAACAGCATCTGTTGCAACTCACAGTCTG
GGGCATCAAGCAGCTCCAGGCAAGAATCCTGGCTGTGGAAAGATACCTAAAGGATCAACAGCTCCTGGGG
ATTTGGGGTTGCTCTGGAAAACTCATTTGCACCACTGCTGTGCCTTGGAATGCTAGTTGGAGTAATAAAT
CTCTGGAACAGATTTGGAATCACACGACCTGGATGGAGTGGGACAGAGAAATTAACAATTACACAAGCTT
AATACACTCCTTAATTGAAGAATCGCAAAACCAGCAAGAAAAGAATGAACAAGAATTATTGGAATTAGAT
AAATGGGCAAGTTTGTGGAATTGGTTTAACATAACAAATTGGCTGTGGTATATAAAATTATTCATAATGA
TAGTAGGAGGCTTGGTAGGTTTAAGAATAGTTTTTGCTGTACTTTCTATAGTGAATAGAGTTAGGCAGGG
ATATTCACCATTATCGTTTCAGACCCACCTCCCAACCCCGAGGGGACCCGACAGGCCCGAAGGAATAGAA
GAAGAAGGTGGAGAGAGAGACAGAGACAGATCCATTCGATTAGTGAACGGATCTCGACGGTATCGCCGAA
TTCACAAATGGCAGTATTCATCCACAATTTTAAAAGAAAAGGGGGGATTGGGGGGTACAGTGCAGGGGAA
AGAATAGTAGACATAATAGCAACAGACATACAAACTAAAGAATTACAAAAACAAATTACAAAAATTCAAA
ATTTTCGGGTTTATTACAGGGACAGCAGAGATCCAGTTTGGACTAGTCGTGAGGCTCCGGTGCCCGTCAG
TGGGCAGAGCGCACATCGCCCACAGTCCCCGAGAAGTTGGGGGGAGGGGTCGGCAATTGAACCGGTGCCT
AGAGAAGGTGGCGCGGGGTAAACTGGGAAAGTGATGTCGTGTACTGGCTCCGCCTTTTTCCCGAGGGTGG
GGGAGAACCGTATATAAGTGCAGTAGTCGCCGTGAACGTTCTTTTTCGCAACGGGTTTGCCGCCAGAACA
CAGGTAAGTGCCGTGTGTGGTTCCCGCGGGCCTGGCCTCTTTACGGGTTATGGCCCTTGCGTGCCTTGAA
TTACTTCCACCTGGCTGCAGTACGTGATTCTTGATCCCGAGCTTCGGGTTGGAAGTGGGTGGGAGAGTTC
GAGGCCTTGCGCTTAAGGAGCCCCTTCGCCTCGTGCTTGAGTTGAGGCCTGGCCTGGGCGCTGGGGCCGC
CGCGTGCGAATCTGGTGGCACCTTCGCGCCTGTCTCGCTGCTTTCGATAAGTCTCTAGCCATTTAAAATT
TTTGATGACCTGCTGCGACGCTTTTTTTCTGGCAAGATAGTCTTGTAAATGCGGGCCAAGATCTGCACAC
TGGTATTTCGGTTTTTGGGGCCGCGGGCGGCGACGGGGCCCGTGCGTCCCAGCGCACATGTTCGGCGAGG
CGGGGCCTGCGAGCGCGGCCACCGAGAATCGGACGGGGGTAGTCTCAAGCTGGCCGGCCTGCTCTGGTGC
CTGGCCTCGCGCCGCCGTGTATCGCCCCGCCCTGGGCGGCAAGGCTGGCCCGGTCGGCACCAGTTGCGTG
AGCGGAAAGATGGCCGCTTCCCGGCCCTGCTGCAGGGAGCTCAAAATGGAGGACGCGGCGCTCGGGAGAG
CGGGCGGGTGAGTCACCCACACAAAGGAAAAGGGCCTTTCCGTCCTCAGCCGTCGCTTCATGTGACTCCA
CGGAGTACCGGGCGCCGTCCAGGCACCTCGATTAGTTCTCGAGCTTTTGGAGTACGTCGTCTTTAGGTTG
GGGGGAGGGGTTTTATGCGATGGAGTTTCCCCACACTGAGTGGGTGGAGACTGAAGTTAGGCCAGCTTGG
CACTTGATGTAATTCTCCTTGGAATTTGCCCTTTTTGAGTTTGGATCTTGGTTCATTCTCAAGCCTCAGA
CAGTGGTTCAAAGTTTTTTTCTTCCATTTCAGGTGTCGTGAAGCGGCCCTGCAGATATCAACAAGTTTGT
ACAAAAAAGCAGGCACCATGTGGAGCTGGAAGTGCCTCCTCTTCTGGGCTGTGCTGGTCACAGCCACACT
CTGCACCGCTAGGCCGTCCCCGACCTTGCCTGAACAAGCCCAGCCCTGGGGAGCCCCTGTGGAAGTGGAG
TCCTTCCTGGTTCACCCCGGTGACCTGCTGCAGCTTCGCTGTCGGCTGCGGGACGATGTGCAGAGCATCA
ACTGGCTGCGGGACGGGGTGCAGCTGGCGGAAAGCAACCGCACCCGCATCACAGGGGAGGAGGTGGAGGT
GCAGGACTCCGTGCCCGCAGACTCCGGCCTCTATGCTTGCGTAACCAGCAGCCCCTCGGGCAGTGACACC
ACCTACTTCTCCGTCAATGTTTCAGATGCTCTCCCCTCCTCGGAGGATGATGATGATGATGATGACTCCT
CTTCAGAGGAGAAAGAAACAGATAACACCAAACCAAACCCCGTAGCTCCATATTGGACATCCCCAGAAAA
GATGGAAAAGAAATTGCATGCAGTGCCGGCTGCCAAGACAGTGAAGTTCAAATGCCCTTCCAGTGGGACC
CCAAACCCCACACTGCGCTGGTTGAAAAATGGCAAAGAATTCAAACCTGACCACAGAATTGGAGGCTACA
AGGTCCGTTATGCCACCGGGAGCATCATAATGGACTCTGTGGTGCCCTCTGACAAGGGCAACTACACCTG
CATTGTGGAGAATGAGTACGGCAGCATCAACCACACATACCAGCTGGATGTCGTGGAGCGGTCCCCTCAC
CGGCCCATCCTGCAAGCAGGGTTGCCCGCCAACAAAACAGTGGCCCTGGGTAGCAACGTGGAGTTCATGT
GTAAGGTGTACAGTGACCCGCAGCCGCACATCCAGTGGCTAAAGCACATCGAGGTGAATGGGAGCAAGAT
TGGCCCAGACAACCTGCCTTATGTCCAGATCTTGAAGACTGCTGGAGTTAATACCACCGACAAAGAGATG
GAGGTGCTTCACTTAAGAAATGTCTCCTTTGAGGACGCAGGGGAGTATACGTGCTTGGCGGGTAACTCTA
TCGGACTCTCCCATCACTCTGCATGGTTGACCGTTCTGGAAGCCCTGGAAGAGAGGCCGGCAGTGATGAC
CTCGCCCCTGTACCTGGAGATCATCATCTATTGCACAGGGGCCTTCCTCATCTCCTGCATGGTGGGGTCG
GTCATCGTCTACAAGATGAAGAGTGGTACCAAGAAGAGTGACTTCCACAGCCAGATGGCTGTGCACAAGC
TGGCCAAGAGCATCCCTCTGCGCAGACAGGTAACAGTGTCTGCTGACTCCAGTGCATCCATGAACTCTGG
GGTTCTTCTGGTTCGGCCATCACGGCTCTCCTCCAGTGGGACTCCCATGCTAGCAGGGGTCTCTGAGTAT
GAGCTTCCCGAAGACCCTCGCTGGGAGCTGCCTCGGGACAGACTGGTCTTAGGCAAACCCCTGGGAGAGG
GCTGCTTTGGGCAGGTGGTGTTGGCAGAGGCTATCGGGCTGGACAAGGACAAACCCAACCGTGTGACCAA
AGTGGCTGTGAAGATGTTGAAGTCGGACGCAACAGAGAAAGACTTGTCAGACCTGATCTCAGAAATGGAG
ATGATGAAGATGATCGGGAAGCATAAGAATATCATCAACCTGCTGGGGGCCTGCACGCAGGATGGTCCCT
TGTATGTCATCGTGGAGTATGCCTCCAAGGGCAACCTGCGGGAGTACCTGCAGGCCCGGAGGCCCCCAGG
GCTGGAATACTGCTACAACCCCAGCCACAACCCAGAGGAGCAGCTCTCCTCCAAGGACCTGGTGTCCTGC
GCCTACCAGGTGGCCCGAGGCATGGAGTATCTGGCCTCCAAGAAGTGCATACACCGAGACCTGGCAGCCA
GGAATGTCCTGGTGACAGAGGACAATGTGATGAAGATAGCAGACTTTGGCCTCGCACGGGACATTCACCA
CATCGACTACTATAAAAAGACAACCAACGGCCGACTGCCTGTGAAGTGGATGGCACCCGAGGCATTATTT
GACCGGATCTACACCCACCAGAGTGATGTGTGGTCTTTCGGGGTGCTCCTGTGGGAGATCTTCACTCTGG
GCGGCTCCCCATACCCCGGTGTGCCTGTGGAGGAACTTTTCAAGCTGCTGAAGGAGGGTCACCGCATGGA
CAAGCCCAGTAACTGCACCAACGAGCTGTACATGATGATGCGGGACTGCTGGCATGCAGTGCCCTCACAG
AGACCCACCTTCAAGCAGCTGGTGGAAGACCTGGACCGCATCGTGGCCTTGACCTCCAACCAGGAGTACC
TGGACCTGTCCATGCCCCTGGACCAGTACTCCCCCAGCTTTCCCGACACCCGGAGCTCTACGTGCTCCTC
AGGGGAGGATTCCGTCTTCTCTCATGAGCCGCTGCCCGAGGAGCCCTGCCTGCCCCGACACCCAGCCCAG
CTTGCCAATGGCGGACTCAAACGCCGCTAGAACCCAGCTTTCTTGTACAAAGTGGTGATATCCAATTAAC
CCTCACTAAAGGTTTATGTGTGATTGAGTGTTTAATCCCTATAGTGAGTCGTATTACCACCCAACTTTTC
TATACAAAGTGGTTGATATCCAGCACAGTGGCGGCCGCTCGAGTCTAGAGGGCCCGCGGTTCGAAGGTAA
GCCTATCCCTAACCCTCTCCTCGGTCTCGATTCTACGCGTACCGGTTAGTAATGAGATCCCTCCCCCCCC
CCTAACGTTACTGGCCGAAGCCGCTTGGAATAAGGCCGGTGTGCGTTTGTCTATATGTTATTTTCCACCA
TATTGCCGTCTTTTGGCAATGTGAGGGCCCGGAAACCTGGCCCTGTCTTCTTGACGAGCATTCCTAGGGG
TCTTTCCCCTCTCGCCAAAGGAATGCAAGGTCTGTTGAATGTCGTGAAGGAAGCAGTTCCTCTGGAAGCT
TCTTGAAGACAAACAACGTCTGTAGCGACCCTTTGCAGGCAGCGGAACCCCCCACCTGGCGACAGGTGCC
TCTGCGGCCAAAAGCCACGTGTATAAGATACACCTGCAAAGGCGGCACAACCCCAGTGCCACGTTGTGAG
TTGGATAGTTGTGGAAAGAGTCAAATGGCTCTCCTCAAGCGTATTCAACAAGGGGCTGAAGGATGCCCAG
AAGGTACCCCATTGTATGGGATCTGATCTGGGGCCTCGGTGCACATGCTTTACATGTGTTTAGTCGAGGT
TAAAAAAACGTCTAGGCCCCCCGAACCACGGGGACGTGGTTTTCCTTTGAAAAACACGATGATAATATGG
CCACACATATGACCGAGTACAAGCCCACGGTGCGCCTCGCCACCCGCGACGACGTCCCCAGGGCCGTACG
CACCCTCGCCGCCGCGTTCGCCGACTACCCCGCCACGCGCCACACCGTCGATCCGGACCGCCACATCGAG
CGGGTCACCGAGCTGCAAGAACTCTTCCTCACGCGCGTCGGGCTCGACATCGGCAAGGTGTGGGTCGCGG
ACGACGGCGCCGCGGTGGCGGTCTGGACCACGCCGGAGAGCGTCGAAGCGGGGGCGGTGTTCGCCGAGAT
CGGCCCGCGCATGGCCGAGTTGAGCGGTTCCCGGCTGGCCGCGCAGCAACAGATGGAAGGCCTCCTGGCG
CCGCACCGGCCCAAGGAGCCCGCGTGGTTCCTGGCCACCGTCGGCGTCTCGCCCGACCACCAGGGCAAGG
GTCTGGGCAGCGCCGTCGTGCTCCCCGGAGTGGAGGCGGCCGAGCGCGCCGGGGTGCCCGCCTTCCTGGA
GACCTCCGCGCCCCGCAACCTCCCCTTCTACGAGCGGCTCGGCTTCACCGTCACCGCCGACGTCGAGGTG
CCCGAAGGACCGCGCACCTGGTGCATGACCCGCAAGCCCGGTGCCTAAATCGATAGATCCTAATCAACCT
CTGGATTACAAAATTTGTGAAAGATTGACTGGTATTCTTAACTATGTTGCTCCTTTTACGCTATGTGGAT
ACGCTGCTTTAATGCCTTTGTATCATGCTATTGCTTCCCGTATGGCTTTCATTTTCTCCTCCTTGTATAA
ATCCTGGTTGCTGTCTCTTTATGAGGAGTTGTGGCCCGTTGTCAGGCAACGTGGCGTGGTGTGCACTGTG
TTTGCTGACGCAACCCCCACTGGTTGGGGCATTGCCACCACCTGTCAGCTCCTTTCCGGGACTTTCGCTT
TCCCCCTCCCTATTGCCACGGCGGAACTCATCGCCGCCTGCCTTGCCCGCTGCTGGACAGGGGCTCGGCT
GTTGGGCACTGACAATTCCGTGGTGTTGTCGGGGAAATCATCGTCCTTTCCTTGGCTGCTCGCCTGTGTT
GCCACCTGGATTCTGCGCGGGACGTCCTTCTGCTACGTCCCTTCGGCCCTCAATCCAGCGGACCTTCCTT
CCCGCGGCCTGCTGCCGGCTCTGCGGCCTCTTCCGCGTCTTCGCCTTCGCCCTCAGACGAGTCGGATCTC
CCTTTGGGCCGCCTCCCCGCCTGAGATCCTTTAAGACCAATGACTTACAAGGCAGCTGTAGATCTTAGCC
ACTTTTTAAAAGAAAAGGGGGGACTGGAAGGGCTAATTCACTCCCAACGAAGACAAGATCTGCTTTTTGC
TTGTACTGGGTCTCTCTGGTTAGACCAGATCTGAGCCTGGGAGCTCTCTGGCTAACTAGGGAACCCACTG
CTTAAGCCTCAATAAAGCTTGCCTTGAGTGCTTCAAGTAGTGTGTGCCCGTCTGTTGTGTGACTCTGGTA
ACTAGAGATCCCTCAGACCCTTTTAGTCAGTGTGGAAAATCTCTAGCAGTAGTAGTTCATGTCATCTTAT
TATTCAGTATTTATAACTTGCAAAGAAATGAATATCAGAGAGTGAGAGGCCCGGGTTAATTAAGGAAAGG
GCTAGATCATTCTTGAAGACGAAAGGGCCTCGTGATACGCCTATTTTTATAGGTTAATGTCATGATAATA
ATGGTTTCTTAGACGTCAGGTGGCACTTTTCGGGGAAATGTGCGCGGAACCCCTATTTGTTTATTTTTCT
AAATACATTCAAATATGTATCCGCTCATGAGACAATAACCCTGATAAATGCTTCAATAATATTGAAAAAG
GAAGAGTATGAGTATTCAACATTTCCGTGTCGCCCTTATTCCCTTTTTTGCGGCATTTTGCCTTCCTGTT
TTTGCTCACCCAGAAACGCTGGTGAAAGTAAAAGATGCTGAAGATCAGTTGGGTGCACGAGTGGGTTACA
TCGAACTGGATCTCAACAGCGGTAAGATCCTTGAGAGTTTTCGCCCCGAAGAACGTTTTCCAATGATGAG
CACTTTTAAAGTTCTGCTATGTGGCGCGGTATTATCCCGTGTTGACGCCGGGCAAGAGCAACTCGGTCGC
CGCATACACTATTCTCAGAATGACTTGGTTGAGTACTCACCAGTCACAGAAAAGCATCTTACGGATGGCA
TGACAGTAAGAGAATTATGCAGTGCTGCCATAACCATGAGTGATAACACTGCGGCCAACTTACTTCTGAC
AACGATCGGAGGACCGAAGGAGCTAACCGCTTTTTTGCACAACATGGGGGATCATGTAACTCGCCTTGAT
CGTTGGGAACCGGAGCTGAATGAAGCCATACCAAACGACGAGCGTGACACCACGATGCCTGTAGCAATGG
CAACAACGTTGCGCAAACTATTAACTGGCGAACTACTTACTCTAGCTTCCCGGCAACAATTAATAGACTG
GATGGAGGCGGATAAAGTTGCAGGACCACTTCTGCGCTCGGCCCTTCCGGCTGGCTGGTTTATTGCTGAT
AAATCTGGAGCCGGTGAGCGTGGGTCTCGCGGTATCATTGCAGCACTGGGGCCAGATGGTAAGCCCTCCC
GTATCGTAGTTATCTACACGACGGGGAGTCAGGCAACTATGGATGAACGAAATAGACAGATCGCTGAGAT
AGGTGCCTCACTGATTAAGCATTGGTAACTGTCAGACCAAGTTTACTCATATATACTTTAGATTGATTTA
AAACTTCATTTTTAATTTAAAAGGATCTAGGTGAAGATCCTTTTTGATAATCTCATGACCAAAATCCCTT
AACGTGAGTTTTCGTTCCACTGAGCGTCAGACCCCGTAGAAAAGATCAAAGGATCTTCTTGAGATCCTTT
TTTTCTGCGCGTAATCTGCTGCTTGCAAACAAAAAAACCACCGCTACCAGCGGTGGTTTGTTTGCCGGAT
CAAGAGCTACCAACTCTTTTTCCGAAGGTAACTGGCTTCAGCAGAGCGCAGATACCAAATACTGTTCTTC
TAGTGTAGCCGTAGTTAGGCCACCACTTCAAGAACTCTGTAGCACCGCCTACATACCTCGCTCTGCTAAT
CCTGTTACCAGTGGCTGCTGCCAGTGGCGATAAGTCGTGTCTTACCGGGTTGGACTCAAGACGATAGTTA
CCGGATAAGGCGCAGCGGTCGGGCTGAACGGGGGGTTCGTGCACACAGCCCAGCTTGGAGCGAACGACCT
ACACCGAACTGAGATACCTACAGCGTGAGCTATGAGAAAGCGCCACGCTTCCCGAAGGGAGAAAGGCGGA
CAGGTATCCGGTAAGCGGCAGGGTCGGAACAGGAGAGCGCACGAGGGAGCTTCCAGGGGGAAACGCCTGG
TATCTTTATAGTCCTGTCGGGTTTCGCCACCTCTGACTTGAGCGTCGATTTTTGTGATGCTCGTCAGGGG
GGCGGAGCCTATGGAAAAACGCCAGCAACGCGGCCTTTTTACGGTTCCTGGCCTTTTGCTGGCCTTTTGC
TCACATGTTCTTTCCTGCGTTATCCCCTGATTCTGTGGATAACCGTATTACCGCCTTTGAGTGAGCTGAT
ACCGCTCGCCGCAGCCGAACGACCGAGCGCAGCGAGTCAGTGAGCGAGGAAGCGGAAGAGCGCCCAATAC
GCAAACCGCCTCTCCCCGCGCGTTGGCCGATTCATTAATGCAGCAAGCTCATGGCTGACTAATTTTTTTT
ATTTATGCAGAGGCCGAGGCCGCCTCGGCCTCTGAGCTATTCCAGAAGTAGTGAGGAGGCTTTTTTGGAG
GCCTAGGCTTTTGCAAAAAGCTCCCCGTGGCACGACAGGTTTCCCGACTGGAAAGCGGGCAGTGAGCGCA
ACGCAATTAATGTGAGTTAGCTCACTCATTAGGCACCCCAGGCTTTACACTTTATGCTTCCGGCTCGTAT
GTTGTGTGGAATTGTGAGCGGATAACAATTTCACACAGGAAACAGCTATGACATGATTACGAATTTCACA
AATAAAGCATTTTTTTCACTGCATTCTAGTTGTGGTTTGTCCAAACTCATCAATGTATCTTATCATGTCT
GGATCAACTGGATAACTCAAGCTAACCAAAATCATCCCAAACTTCCCACCCCATACCCTATTACCACTGC
CAATTACCTGTGGTTTCATTTACTCTAAACCTGTGATTCCTCTGAATTATTTTCATTTTAAAGAAATTGT
ATTTGTTAAATATGTACTACAAACTTAGTAGT
Features (pLannotate 1.2.2; 30 found; start..end, strand, type, name):
    377..634     +  LTR            5' LTR (truncated): truncated 5' long terminal repeat (LTR) from HIV-1
    681..806     +  misc_feature   HIV-1 Ψ: packaging signal of human immunodeficiency virus type 1
    790..1128    +  CDS            HIV-1 gag (fragment): gag protein from human immunodeficiency virus 1; gag
   1303..1536    +  misc_feature   RRE: The Rev response element (RRE) of HIV-1 allows for Rev-dependent mRNA export from the nucleus to the cytoplasm.
   1913..2013    +  CDS            Rev (fragment): human immunodeficiency virus 1 (HIV-1) Rev protein; rev; enhances nuclear export of unspliced and incompletely spliced viral mRNAs
   2058..2175    +  misc_feature   cPPT/CTS: central polypurine tract and central termination sequence of HIV-1
   2223..3401    +  promoter       EF-1α promoter: strong constitutive promoter for human elongation factor EF-1α
   3422..3442    +  protein_bind   attB1: mutant version of attB; core recombination site for the Gateway® BP reaction BP Clonase™
   3448..5907    +  CDS            FGFR1: FGFR1_HUMAN - Also known as BFGFR, CEK, FGFBR, FLG, FLT2, HBGFR. Experimental evidence at protein level: Swiss-Prot protein existence level 1. Tyrosine-protein kinase that acts as cell-surface receptor for fibroblast growth factors and plays an essential role in the regulation of embryonic development, cell proliferation, differentiation and migration. Required for normal mesoderm patterning and correct axial organization during embryonic development, normal skeletogenesis and normal development of the gonadotropin-releasing hormone (GnRH) neuronal system. Phosphorylates PLCG1, FRS2, GAB1 and
   5912..5936    -  protein_bind   attB2: mutant version of attB; recombination site for the Gateway® BP reaction BP Clonase™
   5944..5962    +  promoter       T3 promoter: promoter for bacteriophage T3 RNA polymerase
   5988..6006    -  promoter       T7 promoter: promoter for bacteriophage T7 RNA polymerase
   6012..6030    -  protein_bind   attB4 (fragment): mutant version of attB; core recombination site for the Gateway® BP reaction BP Clonase™
   6086..6127    +  CDS            V5 tag: epitope tag from simian virus 5
   6253..6715    +  misc_feature   IRES: internal ribosome entry site (IRES) of the encephalomyocarditis virus (EMCV)
   6729..7326    +  CDS            PuroR (fragment): puromycin N-acetyltransferase; pac from Streptomyces; confers resistance to puromycin
   7342..7930    +  misc_feature   WPRE: woodchuck hepatitis virus posttranscriptional regulatory element
   7938..8003    +  CDS            nef (fragment): NEF_HV1Z2 - Experimental evidence at protein level: Swiss-Prot protein existence level 1. Extracellular Nef protein targets CD4(+) T-lymphocytes for apoptosis by interacting with CXCR4 surface receptors. From Human immunodeficiency virus type 1 group M subtype D (isolate Z2/CDC-Z34) (HIV-1).
   8005..8238    +  LTR            3' LTR (ΔU3): self-inactivating 3' long terminal repeat (LTR) from HIV-1
   8443..8547    +  promoter       AmpR promoter: bla
   8548..9408    +  CDS            AmpR: β-lactamase; bla; confers resistance to ampicillin, carbenicillin, and related antibiotics
   9579..10167   +  rep_origin     ori: high-copy-number ColE1/pMB1/pBR322/pUC origin of replication
  10350..10404   +  CDS            lacI (fragment): lac repressor; lacI; The lac repressor binds to the lac operator to inhibit transcription in E. coli. This inhibition can be relieved by adding lactose or isopropyl-β-D-thiogalactopyranoside (IPTG).
  10410..10503   +  rep_origin     SV40 ori (fragment): SV40 origin of replication
  10528..10565   +  CDS            lacI (fragment): lac repressor; lacI; The lac repressor binds to the lac operator to inhibit transcription in E. coli. This inhibition can be relieved by adding lactose or isopropyl-β-D-thiogalactopyranoside (IPTG).
  10578..10599   +  protein_bind   CAP binding site: CAP binding activates transcription in the presence of cAMP. E. coli catabolite activator protein
  10614..10644   +  promoter       lac promoter: promoter for the E. coli lac operon
  10648..10670   +  protein_bind   lac operator (fragment): The lac repressor binds to the lac operator to inhibit transcription in E. coli. This inhibition can be relieved by adding lactose or isopropyl-β-D-thiogalactopyranoside (IPTG). lac repressor encoded by lacI
  10702..10785   +  polyA_signal   SV40 poly(A) signal (fragment): SV40 polyadenylation signal
  10952..329     +  CDS            nef (fragment) (across the origin): NEF_HV1BR - Experimental evidence at protein level: Swiss-Prot protein existence level 1. Extracellular Nef protein targets CD4(+) T-lymphocytes for apoptosis by interacting with CXCR4 surface receptors (PubMed:14990729). From Human immunodeficiency virus type 1 group M subtype B (isolate BRU/LAI) (HIV-1).
