[The description below was written by a language model from this plasmid's Addgene catalogue record and pLannotate feature annotations shown in this document.]
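Description:
pHAGE-FGFR1 is a lentiviral expression plasmid built on the HIV-1-derived pHAGE backbone and carrying the wild-type human FGFR1 open reading frame, which encodes the fibroblast growth factor receptor 1 tyrosine kinase. In bacteria it is maintained through a high-copy ColE1/pUC-type origin and selected with ampicillin via the β-lactamase gene. The record lists a recombination-deficient strain as host, as is common for plasmids with repeated LTR sequences. The annotated sequence is about 11 kb.

The transfer cassette is framed by a truncated 5' LTR and a self-inactivating ΔU3 3' LTR. It contains the Ψ packaging signal with an adjoining gag fragment, the Rev response element for Rev-dependent nuclear export of the genomic RNA, and the cPPT/CTS element that aids nuclear import in transduced cells. Within this unit, the strong constitutive human EF-1α promoter drives FGFR1, which was introduced by Gateway recombination and is therefore flanked by attB1 and attB2 sites. Downstream lie short T3 and T7 promoter sequences, an attB4 remnant and a V5 epitope tag; the table does not show whether the V5 tag is read in frame with FGFR1, so a tagged product should not be assumed. An EMCV IRES then allows translation of a puromycin N-acetyltransferase gene from the same transcript, so transduced cells can be selected with puromycin. A WPRE ahead of the 3' LTR enhances transcript expression. Small nef, Rev, lac and SV40 fragments are backbone remnants.

The stated purpose is lentiviral expression of FGFR1. It was deposited with a study on systematic functional annotation of somatic cancer mutations, where a wild-type clone would plausibly act as a reference for variant alleles, though the record does not say so.
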