Addgene plasmid #116740: pHAGE-FGFR1
Purpose: Lentiviral expression of FGFR1
Depositing lab: Gordon Mills & Kenneth Scott. Depositing organization: Baylor College of Medicine. Publication: Systematic Functional Annotation of Somatic Mutations in Cancer. Ng PK, Li J, Jeong KJ, Shao S, Chen H, Tsang YH, Sengupta S, Wang Z, Bhavana VH, Tran R, Soewito S, Minussi DC, Moreno D, Kong K, Dogruluk T, Lu H, Gao J, Tokheim C, Zhou DC, Johnson AM, Zeng J, Ip CKM, Ju Z, Wester M, Yu S, Li Y, Vellano CP, Schultz N, Karchin R, Ding L, Lu Y, Cheung LWT, Chen K, Shaw KR, Meric-Bernstam F, Scott KL, Yi S, Sahni N, Liang H, Mills GB. Cancer Cell. 2018 Mar 12;33(3):450-462.e10. doi: 10.1016/j.ccell.2018.01.021. PubMed 29533785.
Backbone
  Vector backbone: pHAGE
  Vector type: Lentiviral
Growth in bacteria
  Bacterial resistance: Ampicillin, 100 μg/mL
  Growth temperature: 37°C
  Growth strain: Stbl3
  Copy number: High Copy
Gene/Insert
  Gene/Insert name: FGFR1
  Species: H. sapiens (human)
  Mutation: WT
  Entrez Gene: FGFR1 (a.k.a. BFGFR, CD331, CEK, ECCL, FGFBR, FGFR-1, FLG, FLT-2, FLT2, HBGFR, HH2, HRTFDS, KAL2, N-SAM, OGD, bFGF-R-1)
  Cloning method: Gateway Cloning
Terms and licenses: Academic/Nonprofit Terms; Industry Terms: Not Available to Industry
How to cite: pHAGE-FGFR1 was a gift from Gordon Mills & Kenneth Scott (Addgene plasmid # 116740 ; http://n2t.net/addgene:116740 ; RRID:Addgene_116740)
