>Addgene plasmid #116740 | pHAGE-FGFR1 | depositor partial sequence | sequence record 219615 | insert
ATGTGGAGCTGGAAGTGCCTCCTCTTCTGGGCTGTGCTGGTCACAGCCACACTCTGCACCGCTAGGCCGT
CCCCGACCTTGCCTGAACAAGCCCAGCCCTGGGGAGCCCCTGTGGAAGTGGAGTCCTTCCTGGTCCACCC
CGGTGACCTGCTGCAGCTTCGCTGTCGGCTGCGGGACGATGTGCAGAGCATCAACTGGCTGCGGGACGGG
GTGCAGCTGGCGGAAAGCAACCGCACCCGCATCACAGGGGAGGAGGTGGAGGTGCAGGACTCCGTGCCCG
CAGACTCCGGCCTCTATGCTTGCGTAACCAGCAGCCCCTCGGGCAGTGACACCACCTACTTCTCCGTCAA
TGTTTCAGATGCTCTCCCCTCCTCGGAGGATGATGATGATGATGATGACTCCTCTTCAGAGGAGAAAGAA
ACAGATAACACCAAACCAAACCCCGTAGCTCCATATTGGACATCCCCAGAAAAGATGGAAAAGAAATTGC
ATGCAGTGCCGGCTGCCAAGACAGTGAAGTTCAAATGCCCTTCCAGTGGGACCCCAAACCCCACACTGCG
CTGGTTGAAAAATGGCAAAGAATTCAAACCTGACCACAGAATTGGAGGCTACAAGGTCCGTTATGCCACC
GGGAGCATCATAATGGACTCTGTGGTGCCCTCTGACAAGGGCAACTACACCTGCATTGTGGAGAATGAGT
ACGGCAGCATCAACCACACATACCAGCTGGATGTCGTGGAGCGGTCCCCTCACCGGCCCATCCTGCAAGC
AGGGTTGCCCGCCAACAAAACAGTGGCCCTGGGTAGCAACGTGGAGTTCATGTGTAAGGTGTACAGTGAC
CCGCAGCCGCACATCCAGTGGCTAAAGCACATCGAGGTGAATGGGAGCAAGATTGGCCCAGACAACCTGC
CTTATGTCCAGATCTTGAAGACTGCTGGAGTTAATACCACCGACAAAGAGATGGAGGTGCTTCACTTAAG
AAATGTCTCCTTTGAGGACGCAGGGGAGTATACGTGCTTGGCGGGTAACTCTATCGGACTCTCCCATCAC
TCTGCATGGTTGACCGTTCTGGAAGCCCTGGAAGAGAGGCCGGCAGTGATGACCTCGCCCCTGTACCTGG
AGATCATCATCTATTGCACAGGGGCCTTCCTCATCTCCTGCATGGTGGGGTCGGTCATCGTCTACAAGAT
GAAGAGTGGTACCAAGAAGAGTGACTTCCACAGCCAGATGGCTGTGCACAAGCTGGCCAAGAGCATCCCT
CTGCGCAGACAGGTAACAGTGTCTGCTGACTCCAGTGCATCCATGAACTCTGGGGTTCTTCTGGTTCGGC
CATCACGGCTCTCCTCCAGTGGGACTCCCATGCTAGCAGGGGTCTCTGAGTATGAGCTTCCCGAAGACCC
TCGCTGGGAGCTGCCTCGGGACAGACTGGTCTTAGGCAAACCCCTGGGAGAGGGCTGCTTTGGGCAGGTG
GTGTTGGCAGAGGCTATCGGGCTGGACAAGGACAAACCCAACCGTGTGACCAAAGTGGCTGTGAAGATGT
TGAAGTCGGACGCAACAGAGAAAGACTTGTCAGACCTGATCTCAGAAATGGAGATGATGAAGATGATCGG
GAAGCATAAGAATATCATCAACCTGCTGGGGGCCTGCACGCAGGATGGTCCCTTGTATGTCATCGTGGAG
TATGCCTCCAAGGGCAACCTGCGGGAGTACCTGCAGGCCCGGAGGCCCCCAGGGCTGGAATACTGCTACA
ACCCCAGCCACAACCCAGAGGAGCAGCTCTCCTCCAAGGACCTGGTGTCCTGCGCCTACCAGGTGGCCCG
AGGCATGGAGTATCTGGCCTCCAAGAAGTGCATACACCGAGACCTGGCAGCCAGGAATGTCCTGGTGACA
GAGGACAATGTGATGAAGATAGCAGACTTTGGCCTCGCACGGGACATTCACCACATCGACTACTATAAAA
AGACAACCAACGGCCGACTGCCTGTGAAGTGGATGGCACCCGAGGCATTATTTGACCGGATCTACACCCA
CCAGAGTGATGTGTGGTCTTTCGGGGTGCTCCTGTGGGAGATCTTCACTCTGGGCGGCTCCCCATACCCC
GGTGTGCCTGTGGAGGAACTTTTCAAGCTGCTGAAGGAGGGTCACCGCATGGACAAGCCCAGTAACTGCA
CCAACGAGCTGTACATGATGATGCGGGACTGCTGGCATGCAGTGCCCTCACAGAGACCCACCTTCAAGCA
GCTGGTGGAAGACCTGGACCGCATCGTGGCCTTGACCTCCAACCAGGAGTACCTGGACCTGTCCATGCCC
CTGGACCAGTACTCCCCCAGCTTTCCCGACACCCGGAGCTCTACGTGCTCCTCAGGGGAGGATTCCGTCT
TCTCTCATGAGCCGCTGCCCGAGGAGCCCTGCCTGCCCCGACACCCAGCCCAGCTTGCCAATGGCGGACT
CAAACGCCGCTGA
